>Addgene plasmid #79900 | EZH2-TALEN_Right_No_FLAG | depositor full sequence | sequence record 149767 | EZH2-TALEN_Right_No_FLAG sequence 8029 bps
GACGGATCGGGAGATCTCCCGATCCCCTATGGTCGACTCTCAGTACAATCTGCTCTGATGCCGCATAGTT
AAGCCAGTATCTGCTCCCTGCTTGTGTGTTGGAGGTCGCTGAGTAGTGCGCGAGCAAAATTTAAGCTACA
ACAAGGCAAGGCTTGACCGACAATTGCATGAAGAATCTGCTTAGGGTTAGGCGTTTTGCGCTGCTTCGCG
ATGTACGGGCCAGATATACGCGTTGACATTGATTATTGACTAGTTATTAATAGTAATCAATTACGGGGTC
ATTAGTTCATAGCCCATATATGGAGTTCCGCGTTACATAACTTACGGTAAATGGCCCGCCTGGCTGACCG
CCCAACGACCCCCGCCCATTGACGTCAATAATGACGTATGTTCCCATAGTAACGCCAATAGGGACTTTCC
ATTGACGTCAATGGGTGGACTATTTACGGTAAACTGCCCACTTGGCAGTACATCAAGTGTATCATATGCC
AAGTACGCCCCCTATTGACGTCAATGACGGTAAATGGCCCGCCTGGCATTATGCCCAGTACATGACCTTA
TGGGACTTTCCTACTTGGCAGTACATCTACGTATTAGTCATCGCTATTACCATGGTGATGCGGTTTTGGC
AGTACATCAATGGGCGTGGATAGCGGTTTGACTCACGGGGATTTCCAAGTCTCCACCCCATTGACGTCAA
TGGGAGTTTGTTTTGGCACCAAAATCAACGGGACTTTCCAAAATGTCGTAACAACTCCGCCCCATTGACG
CAAATGGGCGGTAGGCGTGTACGGTGGGAGGTCTATATAAGCAGAGCTCTCTGGCTAACTAGAGAACCCA
CTGCTTACTGGCTTATCGAAATTAATACGACTCACTATAGGGAGACCCAAGCTGGCTAGCGTTTAAACTT
AAGCTGATCCACTAGTCCAGTGTGGTGGAATTCGCCATGGCCCCCAAGAAGAAGAGGAAGGTGGGCATCC
ACGGGGTACCTATGGTGGACTTGAGGACACTCGGTTATTCGCAACAGCAACAGGAGAAAATCAAGCCTAA
GGTCAGGAGCACCGTCGCGCAACACCACGAGGCGCTTGTGGGGCATGGCTTCACTCATGCGCATATTGTC
GCGCTTTCACAGCACCCTGCGGCGCTTGGGACGGTGGCTGTCAAATACCAAGATATGATTGCGGCCCTGC
CCGAAGCCACGCACGAGGCAATTGTAGGGGTCGGTAAACAGTGGTCGGGAGCGCGAGCACTTGAGGCGCT
GCTGACTGTGGCGGGTGAGCTTAGGGGGCCTCCGCTCCAGCTCGACACCGGGCAGCTGCTGAAGATCGCG
AAGAGAGGGGGAGTAACAGCGGTAGAGGCAGTGCACGCCTGGCGCAATGCGCTCACCGGGGCCCCCTTGA
ACCTGACCCCAGACCAGGTAGTCGCAATCGCGAACAATAATGGGGGAAAGCAAGCCCTGGAAACCGTGCA
AAGGTTGTTGCCGGTCCTTTGTCAAGACCACGGCCTTACACCGGAGCAAGTCGTGGCCATTGCAAATAAT
AACGGTGGCAAACAGGCTCTTGAGACGGTTCAGAGACTTCTCCCAGTTCTCTGTCAAGCCCACGGGCTGA
CTCCCGATCAAGTTGTAGCGATTGCGTCCAACGGTGGAGGGAAACAAGCATTGGAGACTGTCCAACGGCT
CCTTCCCGTGTTGTGTCAAGCCCACGGTTTGACGCCTGCACAAGTGGTCGCCATCGCCAGCCATGATGGC
GGTAAGCAGGCGCTGGAAACAGTACAGCGCCTGCTGCCTGTACTGTGCCAGGATCATGGACTGACCCCAG
ACCAGGTAGTCGCAATCGCGTCACATGACGGGGGAAAGCAAGCCCTGGAAACCGTGCAAAGGTTGTTGCC
GGTCCTTTGTCAAGACCACGGCCTTACACCGGAGCAAGTCGTGGCCATTGCATCCCACGACGGTGGCAAA
CAGGCTCTTGAGACGGTTCAGAGACTTCTCCCAGTTCTCTGTCAAGCCCACGGGCTGACTCCCGATCAAG
TTGTAGCGATTGCGTCCAACGGTGGAGGGAAACAAGCATTGGAGACTGTCCAACGGCTCCTTCCCGTGTT
GTGTCAAGCCCACGGTTTGACGCCTGCACAAGTGGTCGCCATCGCCTCGAATGGCGGCGGTAAGCAGGCG
CTGGAAACAGTACAGCGCCTGCTGCCTGTACTGTGCCAGGATCATGGACTGACCCCAGACCAGGTAGTCG
CAATCGCGTCACATGACGGGGGAAAGCAAGCCCTGGAAACCGTGCAAAGGTTGTTGCCGGTCCTTTGTCA
AGACCACGGCCTTACACCGGAGCAAGTCGTGGCCATTGCAAGCAATGGGGGTGGCAAACAGGCTCTTGAG
ACGGTTCAGAGACTTCTCCCAGTTCTCTGTCAAGCCCACGGGCTGACTCCCGATCAAGTTGTAGCGATTG
CGTCGCATGACGGAGGGAAACAAGCATTGGAGACTGTCCAACGGCTCCTTCCCGTGTTGTGTCAAGCCCA
CGGTTTGACGCCTGCACAAGTGGTCGCCATCGCCTCCAATATTGGCGGTAAGCAGGCGCTGGAAACAGTA
CAGCGCCTGCTGCCTGTACTGTGCCAGGATCATGGACTGACCCCAGACCAGGTAGTCGCAATCGCGAACA
ATAATGGGGGAAAGCAAGCCCTGGAAACCGTGCAAAGGTTGTTGCCGGTCCTTTGTCAAGACCACGGCCT
TACACCGGAGCAAGTCGTGGCCATTGCAAGCAACATCGGTGGCAAACAGGCTCTTGAGACGGTTCAGAGA
CTTCTCCCAGTTCTCTGTCAAGCCCACGGGCTGACTCCCGATCAAGTTGTAGCGATTGCGTCCAACGGTG
GAGGGAAACAAGCATTGGAGACTGTCCAACGGCTCCTTCCCGTGTTGTGTCAAGCCCACGGTTTGACGCC
TGCACAAGTGGTCGCCATCGCCTCGAATGGCGGCGGTAAGCAGGCGCTGGAAACAGTACAGCGCCTGCTG
CCTGTACTGTGCCAGGATCATGGACTGACACCCGAACAGGTGGTCGCCATTGCTTCTAATGGGGGAGGAC
GGCCAGCCTTGGAGTCCATCGTAGCCCAATTGTCCAGGCCCGATCCCGCGTTGGCTGCGTTAACGAATGA
CCATCTGGTGGCGTTGGCATGTCTTGGTGGACGACCCGCGCTCGATGCAGTCAAAAAGGGTCTGCCTCAT
GCTCCCGCATTGATCAAAAGAACCAACCGGCGGATTCCCGAGAGAACTTCCCATCGAGTCGCGGGATCCC
AACTAGTCAAAAGTGAACTGGAGGAGAAGAAATCTGAACTTCGTCATAAATTGAAATATGTGCCTCATGA
ATATATTGAATTAATTGAAATTGCCAGAAATTCCACTCAGGATAGAATTCTTGAAATGAAGGTAATGGAA
TTTTTTATGAAAGTTTATGGATATAGAGGTAAACATTTGGGTGGATCAAGGAAACCGGACGGAGCAATTT
ATACTGTCGGATCTCCTATTGATTACGGTGTGATCGTGGATACTAAAGCTTATAGCGGAGGTTATAATCT
GCCAATTGGCCAAGCAGATGAAATGCAACGATATGTCGAAGAAAATCAAACACGAAACAAACATATCAAC
CCTAATGAATGGTGGAAAGTCTATCCATCTTCTGTAACGGAATTTAAGTTTTTATTTGTGAGTGGTCACT
TTAAAGGAAACTACAAAGCTCAGCTTACACGATTAAATCATATCACTAATTGTAATGGAGCTGTTCTTAG
TGTAGAAGAGCTTTTAATTGGTGGAGAAATGATTAAAGCCGGCACATTAACCTTAGAGGAAGTCAGACGG
AAATTTAATAACGGCGAGATAAACTTTTAAGGGCCCTTCGAAGGTAAGCCTATCCCTAACCCTCTCCTCG
GTCTCGATTCTACGCGTACCGGTCATCATCACCATCACCATTGAGTTTAAACCCGCTGATCAGCCTCGAC
TGTGCCTTCTAGTTGCCAGCCATCTGTTGTTTGCCCCTCCCCCGTGCCTTCCTTGACCCTGGAAGGTGCC
ACTCCCACTGTCCTTTCCTAATAAAATGAGGAAATTGCATCGCATTGTCTGAGTAGGTGTCATTCTATTC
TGGGGGGTGGGGTGGGGCAGGACAGCAAGGGGGAGGATTGGGAAGACAATAGCAGGCATGCTGGGGATGC
GGTGGGCTCTATGGCTTCTGAGGCGGAAAGAACCAGCTGGGGCTCTAGGGGGTATCCCC
[124 nt withheld, positions 4260-4383]
C
[32 nt withheld, positions 4385-4416]
CA
[57 nt withheld, positions 4419-4475]
A
[49 nt withheld, positions 4477-4525]
CCTTTGACGTTGGAGTCCACGTTCTTT
[37 nt withheld, positions 4553-4589]
ACCCTATCTCGGTCTATTCTTTTGATTTATAAGGGATTTTGGGGATTTCGGCCTATTGGTTAAAAAATGA
GCTGATTTAACAAAAATTTAACGCGAATTAATTCTGTGGAATGTGTGTCAGTTAGGGTGTGGAAAGTCCC
CAGGCTCCCCAGGCAGGCAGAAGTATGCAAAGCATGCATCTCAATTAGTCAGCAACCAGGTGTGGAAAGT
CCCCAGGCTCCCCAGCAGGCAGAAGTATGCAAAGCATGCATCTCAATTAGTCAGCAACCATAGTCCCGCC
CCTAACTCCGCCCATCCCGCCCCTAACTCCGCCCAGTTCCGCCCATTCTCCGCCCCATGGCTGACTAATT
TTTTTTATTTATGCAGAGGCCGAGGCCGCCTCTGCCTCTGAGCTATTCCAGAAGTAGTGAGGAGGCTTTT
TTGGAGGCCTAGGCTTTTGCAAAAAGCTCCCGGGAGCTTGTATATCCATTTTCGGATCTGATCAGCACGT
GTTGACAATTAATCATCGGCATAGTATATCGGCATAGTATAATACGACAAGGTGAGGAACTAAACCATGG
CCAAGCCTTTGTCTCAAGAAGAATCCACCCTCATTGAAAGAGCAACGGCTACAATCAACAGCATCCCCAT
CTCTGAAGACTACAGCGTCGCCAGCGCAGCTCTCTCTAGCGACGGCCGCATCTTCACTGGTGTCAATGTA
TATCATTTTACTGGGGGACCTTGTGCAGAACTCGTGGTGCTGGGCACTGCTGCTGCTGCGGCAGCTGGCA
ACCTGACTTGTATCGTCGCGATCGGAAATGAGAACAGGGGCATCTTGAGCCCCTGCGGACGGTGTCGACA
GGTGCTTCTCGATCTGCATCCTGGGATCAAAGCGATAGTGAAGGACAGTGATGGACAGCCGACGGCAGTT
GGGATTCGTGAATTGCTGCCCTCTGGTTATGTGTGGGAGGGCTAAGCACTTCGTGGCCGAGGAGCAGGAC
TGACACGTGCTACGAGATTTCGATTCCACCGCCGCCTTCTATGAAAGGTTGGGCTTCGGAATCGTTTTCC
GGGACGCCGGCTGGATGATCCTCCAGCGCGGGGATCTCATGCTGGAGTTCTTCGCCCACCCCAACTTGTT
TATTGCAGCTTATAATGGTTACAAATAAAGCAATAGCATCACAAATTTCACAAATAAAGCATTTTTTTCA
CTGCATTCTAGTTGTGGTTTGTCCAAACTCATCAATGTATCTTATCATGTCTGTATACCGTCGACCTCTA
GCTAGAGCTTGGCGTAATCATGGTCATAGCTGTTTCCTGTGTGAAATTGTTATCCGCTCACAATTCCACA
CAACATACGAGCCGGAAGCATAAAGTGTAAAGCCTGGGGTGCCTAATGAGTGAGCTAACTCACATTAATT
GCGTTGCGCTCACTGCCCGCTTTCCAGTCGGGAAACCTGTCGTGCCAGCTGCATTAATGAATCGGCCAAC
GCGCGGGGAGAGGCGGTTTGCGTATTGGGCGCTCTTCCGCTTCCTCGCTCACTGACTCGCTGCGCTCGGT
CGTTCGGCTGCGGCGAGCGGTATCAGCTCACTCAAAGGCGGTAATACGGTTATCCACAGAATCAGGGGAT
AACGCAGGAAAGAACATGTGAGCAAAAGGCCAGCAAAAGGCCAGGAACCGTAAAAAGGCCGCGTTGCTGG
CGTTTTTCCATAGGCTCCGCCCCCCTGACGAGCATCACAAAAATCGACGCTCAAGTCAGAGGTGGCGAAA
CCCGACAGGACTATAAAGATACCAGGCGTTTCCCCCTGGAAGCTCCCTCGTGCGCTCTCCTGTTCCGACC
CTGCCGCTTACCGGATACCTGTCCGCCTTTCTCCCTTCGGGAAGCGTGGCGCTTTCTCAATGCTCACGCT
GTAGGTATCTCAGTTCGGTGTAGGTCGTTCGCTCCAAGCTGGGCTGTGTGCACGAACCCCCCGTTCAGCC
CGACCGCTGCGCCTTATCCGGTAACTATCGTCTTGAGTCCAACCCGGTAAGACACGACTTATCGCCACTG
GCAGCAGCCACTGGTAACAGGATTAGCAGAGCGAGGTATGTAGGCGGTGCTACAGAGTTCTTGAAGTGGT
GGCCTAACTACGGCTACACTAGAAGGACAGTATTTGGTATCTGCGCTCTGCTGAAGCCAGTTACCTTCGG
AAAAAGAGTTGGTAGCTCTTGATCCGGCAAACAAACCACCGCTGGTAGCGGTGGTTTTTTTGTTTGCAAG
CAGCAGATTACGCGCAGAAAAAAAGGATCTCAAGAAGATCCTTTGATCTTTTCTACGGGGTCTGACGCTC
AGTGGAACGAAAACTCACGTTAAGGGATTTTGGTCATGAGATTATCAAAAAGGATCTTCACCTAGATCCT
TTTAAATTAAAAATGAAGTTTTAAATCAATCTAAAGTATATATGAGTAAACTTGGTCTGACAGTTACCAA
TGCTTAATCAGTGAGGCACCTATCTCAGCGATCTGTCTATTTCGTTCATCCATAGTTGCCTGACTCCCCG
TCGTGTAGATAACTACGATACGGGAGGGCTTACCATCTGGCCCCAGTGCTGCAATGATACCGCGAGACCC
ACGCTCACCGGCTCCAGATTTATCAGCAATAAACCAGCCAGCCGGAAGGGCCGAGCGCAGAAGTGGTCCT
GCAACTTTATCCGCCTCCATCCAGTCTATTAATTGTTGCCGGGAAGCTAGAGTAAGTAGTTCGCCAGTTA
ATAGTTTGCGCAACGTTGTTGCCATTGCTACAGGCATCGTGGTGTCACGCTCGTCGTTTGGTATGGCTTC
ATTCAGCTCCGGTTCCCAACGATCAAGGCGAGTTACATGATCCCCCATGTTGTGCAAAAAAGCGGTTAGC
TCCTTCGGTCCTCCGATCGTTGTCAGAAGTAAGTTGGCCGCAGTGTTATCACTCATGGTTATGGCAGCAC
TGCATAATTCTCTTACTGTCATGCCATCCGTAAGATGCTTTTCTGTGACTGGTGAGTACTCAACCAAGTC
ATTCTGAGAATAGTGTATGCGGCGACCGAGTTGCTCTTGCCCGGCGTCAATACGGGATAATACCGCGCCA
CATAGCAGAACTTTAAAAGTGCTCATCATTGGAAAACGTTCTTCGGGGCGAAAACTCTCAAGGATCTTAC
CGCTGTTGAGATCCAGTTCGATGTAACCCACTCGTGCACCCAACTGATCTTCAGCATCTTTTACTTTCAC
CAGCGTTTCTGGGTGAGCAAAAACAGGAAGGCAAAATGCCGCAAAAAAGGGAATAAGGGCGACACGGAAA
TGTTGAATACTCATACTCTTCCTTTTTCAATATTATTGAAGCATTTATCAGGGTTATTGTCTCATGAGCG
GATACATATTTGAATGTATTTAGAAAAATAAACAAATAGGGGTTCCGCGCACATTTCCCCGAAAAGTGCC
ACCTGACGTC
Features (pLannotate 1.2.2; 25 found; start..end, strand, type, name):
     36..80      -  misc_feature   bom (fragment): basis of mobility region from pBR322
    235..614     +  enhancer       CMV enhancer: human cytomegalovirus immediate early enhancer
    615..818     +  promoter       CMV promoter: human cytomegalovirus (CMV) immediate early promoter
    814..847     +  LTR            5' LTR (truncated) (fragment): truncated 5' long terminal repeat (LTR) from HIV-1
    863..881     +  promoter       T7 promoter: promoter for bacteriophage T7 RNA polymerase
    995..1504    +  CDS            avrBs3 (fragment): AVRB3_XANEU - Experimental evidence at protein level: Swiss-Prot protein existence level 1. Avirulence protein. Acts as a transcription factor in C.annuum plants. In susceptible plants lacking the Bs3 resistance gene induces expression of a number of genes, including genes homologous to a family of auxin-induced genes, alpha-expansin genes, pectate lyase, anthocyanidin glucoside rhamnosyl transferase and at least one transcription factor, UPA20. Their expression leads to plant hypertrophy in mesophyll cells, probably mainly mediated by UPA20 (PubMed:17962565). In resistant plants induces the h
   3095..3301    +  CDS            avrBs3 (fragment): AVRB3_XANEU - Experimental evidence at protein level: Swiss-Prot protein existence level 1. Avirulence protein. Acts as a transcription factor in C.annuum plants. In susceptible plants lacking the Bs3 resistance gene induces expression of a number of genes, including genes homologous to a family of auxin-induced genes, alpha-expansin genes, pectate lyase, anthocyanidin glucoside rhamnosyl transferase and at least one transcription factor, UPA20. Their expression leads to plant hypertrophy in mesophyll cells, probably mainly mediated by UPA20 (PubMed:17962565). In resistant plants induces the h
   3290..3877    +  CDS            FokI cleavage domain: nonspecific DNA cleavage domain of the FokI endonuclease (Li et al., 1992) must dimerize to be catalytically active
   3893..3934    +  CDS            V5 tag: epitope tag from simian virus 5
   3990..4214    +  polyA_signal   bGH poly(A) signal: bovine growth hormone polyadenylation signal
   4218..4239    +  promoter       SV40 promoter (fragment): SV40 enhancer and early promoter
   4260..4688    +  rep_origin     f1 ori (sequence partly withheld): f1 bacteriophage origin of replication; arrow indicates direction of (+) strand synthesis
   4702..5032    +  promoter       SV40 promoter: SV40 enhancer and early promoter
   5080..5127    +  promoter       EM7 promoter: synthetic bacterial promoter&nbsp
   5146..5544    +  CDS            BSD: blasticidin S deaminase; Aspergillus terreus BSD; confers resistance to blasticidin
   5545..5572    +  CDS            BleoR (fragment): antibiotic-binding protein; Sh ble from Streptoalloteichus hindustanus; confers resistance to bleomycin, phleomycin, and Zeocin™
   5582..5707    +  CDS            ble (fragment): BLE_KLEPN - Experimental evidence at protein level: Swiss-Prot protein existence level 1. Binding protein with a strong affinity to the bleomycin family of antibiotics. Binds to CL990; an antimitotic-antibiotic compound. From Klebsiella pneumoniae.
   5702..5823    +  polyA_signal   SV40 poly(A) signal: SV40 polyadenylation signal
   5896..5912    -  protein_bind   lac operator: The lac repressor binds to the lac operator to inhibit transcription in E. coli. This inhibition can be relieved by adding lactose or isopropyl-β-D-thiogalactopyranoside (IPTG). lac repressor encoded by lacI
   5920..5950    -  promoter       lac promoter: promoter for the E. coli lac operon
   5965..5986    -  protein_bind   CAP binding site: CAP binding activates transcription in the presence of cAMP. E. coli catabolite activator protein
   5999..6091    -  CDS            lacI (fragment): lac repressor; lacI; The lac repressor binds to the lac operator to inhibit transcription in E. coli. This inhibition can be relieved by adding lactose or isopropyl-β-D-thiogalactopyranoside (IPTG).
   6274..6862    -  rep_origin     ori: high-copy-number ColE1/pMB1/pBR322/pUC origin of replication
   7033..7893    -  CDS            AmpR: β-lactamase; bla; confers resistance to ampicillin, carbenicillin, and related antibiotics
   7894..7998    -  promoter       AmpR promoter: bla
