[The description below was written by a language model from this plasmid's Addgene catalogue record and pLannotate feature annotations shown in this document.]
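Description:
EZH2-TALEN_Right_No_FLAG is a mammalian expression plasmid of about 8 kb encoding the right-hand monomer of a TALEN pair designed to cut near the N-terminus of the human EZH2 gene. It is propagated in E. coli as a high-copy plasmid through a ColE1/pUC-type origin with ampicillin selection (AmpR under its own bla promoter), and it also carries an f1 origin. According to the depositor, it derives from an earlier TALEN plasmid, from which the 3x FLAG sequence was removed so that the nuclease would not interfere with FLAG-based western blots or immunoprecipitations.

The nuclease is expressed from the CMV immediate-early enhancer and promoter, with a T7 promoter just upstream of the coding region, and is terminated by the bGH polyadenylation signal. The annotated open reading frame begins with an N-terminal fragment matching the Xanthomonas TAL effector AvrBs3 and resumes with a C-terminal AvrBs3 fragment. The roughly 1.6 kb unannotated stretch between them presumably holds the custom TALE repeat array that specifies the EZH2 target site, although the feature table does not label it. This DNA-binding module is fused to the FokI cleavage domain, which must dimerize to be active, so the plasmid is meant to be co-delivered with the matching left TALEN. A V5 tag sequence is annotated just downstream of FokI; whether it is translated in frame cannot be judged from the table.

A second cassette places a blasticidin S deaminase gene behind tandem SV40 and EM7 promoters, followed by bleomycin-resistance gene fragments and an SV40 poly(A) signal, allowing blasticidin selection. The associated publication indicates use in genome-editing-based tagging of endogenous genes to map protein complexes in human cells.
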