Addgene plasmid #79900: EZH2-TALEN_Right_No_FLAG
Purpose: Untagged EZH2-TALEN_Right to target the N-terminus of human EZH2
Depositing lab: Yannick Doyon. Depositing organization: Universite Laval. Publication: A Scalable Genome-Editing-Based Approach for Mapping Multiprotein Complexes in Human Cells. Dalvai M, Loehr J, Jacquet K, Huard CC, Roques C, Herst P, Cote J, Doyon Y. Cell Rep. 2015 Oct 7. pii: S2211-1247(15)01020-7. doi: 10.1016/j.celrep.2015.09.009. PubMed 26456817.
Backbone
  Vector backbone: EZH2-TALEN_Right_No_FLAG
  Vector type: TALEN
Growth in bacteria
  Bacterial resistance: Ampicillin, 100 μg/mL
  Growth temperature: 37°C
  Growth strain: DH5alpha
  Copy number: High Copy
Gene/Insert
  Gene/Insert name: EZH2-TALEN_Right_No_FLAG
  Species: H. sapiens (human)
  Entrez Gene: EZH2 (a.k.a. ENX-1, ENX1, EZH2b, KMT6, KMT6A, WVS, WVS2)
Terms and licenses: Academic/Nonprofit Terms; Industry Terms: Not Available to Industry
Depositor comments: This plasmid is derived from TAL2363 (Plasmid #36776) from Keith Joung's lab. The 3x FLAG sequence was removed to prevent interference of the tag in western blot and immunoprecipitation applications.
How to cite: EZH2-TALEN_Right_No_FLAG was a gift from Yannick Doyon (Addgene plasmid # 79900 ; http://n2t.net/addgene:79900 ; RRID:Addgene_79900)
