>Addgene plasmid #79900 | EZH2-TALEN_Right_No_FLAG | addgene partial sequence | sequence record 152986 | T7 5'-TAATACGACTCACTATAGGG-3'
ACTTAAGCTGATCCACTAGTCCAGTGTGGTGGAATTCGCCATGGCCCCCAAGAAGAAGAGGAAGGTGGGC
ATCCACGGGGTACCTATGGTGGACTTGAGGACACTCGGTTATTCGCAACAGCAACAGGAGAAAATCAAGC
CTAAGGTCAGGAGCACCGTCGCGCAACACCACGAGGCGCTTGTGGGGCATGGCTTCACTCATGCGCATAT
TGTCGCGCTTTCACAGCACCCTGCGGCGCTTGGGACGGTGGCTGTCAAATACCAAGATATGATTGCGGCC
CTGCCCGAAGCCACGCACGAGGCAATTGTAGGGGTCGGTAAACAGTGGTCGGGAGCGCGAGCACTTGAGG
CGCTGCTGACTGTGGCGGGTGAGCTTAGGGGGCCTCCGCTCCAGCTCGACACCGGGCAGCTGCTGAAGAT
CGCGAAGAGAGGGGGAGTAACAGCGGTAGAGGCAGTGCACGCCTGGCGCAATGCGCTCACCGGGGCCCCC
TTGAACCTGACCCCAGACCAGGTAGTCGCAATCGCGAACAATAATGGGGGAAAGCAAGCCCTGGAAACCG
TGCAAAGGTTGTTGCCGGTCCTTTGTCAAGACCACGGCCTTACACCGGAGCAAGTCGTGGCCATTGCAAA
TAATAACGGTGGCAAACAGGCTCTTGAGACGGTTCAGAGACTTCTCCCAGTTCTCTGTCAAGCCCACGGG
CTGACTCCCGATCAAGTTGTAGCGATTGCGTCCAACGGTGGAGGGAAACAAGCATTGGAGACTGTCCAAC
GGCTCCTTCCCGTGTTGTGTCAAGCCCACGGTTTGACGCCTGCACAAGTGGTCGCCATCGCCAGCCATGA
TGGCGGTAAGCAGGCGCTGGAAACAGTACAGCGCCTGCTGCCTGTACTGTGCCAGGATCATGGACTGACC
CCAGACCAGGTAGTCGCAATCGCGTCACATGACGGGGGAAAGCAAGCCCTGGAAACCGTGCAAAGGTTGT
TGCCGGTCCTTTGTCAAGACCACGGCCTTACACCGGA
