>Addgene plasmid #79900 | EZH2-TALEN_Right_No_FLAG | addgene partial sequence | sequence record 152987 | BGH-rev 5'-TAGAAGGCACAGTCGAGG-3'
GATGATGACCGGTACGCGTAGAATCGAGACCGAGGAGAGGGTTAGGGATAGGCTTACCTTCGAAGGGCCC
TTAAAAGTTTATCTCGCCGTTATTAAATTTCCGTCTGACTTCCTCTAAGGTTAATGTGCCGGCTTTAATC
ATTTCTCCACCAATTAAAAGCTCTTCTACACTAAGAACAGCTCCATTACAATTAGTGATATGATTTAATC
GTGTAAGCTGAGCTTTGTAGTTTCCTTTAAAGTGACCACTCACAAATAAAAACTTAAATTCCGTTACAGA
AGATGGATAGACTTTCCACCATTCATTAGGGTTGATATGTTTGTTTCGTGTTTGATTTTCTTCGACATAT
CGTTGCATTTCATCTGCTTGGCCAATTGGCAGATTATAACCTCCGCTATAAGCTTTAGTATCCACGATCA
CACCGTAATCAATAGGAGATCCGACAGTATAAATTGCTCCGTCCGGTTTCCTTGATCCACCCAAATGTTT
ACCTCTATATCCATAAACTTTCATAAAAAATTCCATTACCTTCATTTCAAGAATTCTATCCTGAGTGGAA
TTTCTGGCAATTTCAATTAATTCAATATATTCATGAGGCACATATTTCAATTTATGACGAAGTTCAGATT
TCTTCTCCTCCAGTTCACTTTTGACTAGTTGGGATCCCGCGACTCGATGGGAAGTTCTCTCGGGAATCCG
CCGGTTGGTTCTTTTGATCAATGCGGGAGCATGAGGCAGACCCTTTTTGACTGCATCGAGCGCGGGTCGT
CCACCAAGACATGCCAACGCCACCAGATGGTCATTCGTTAACGCAGCCAACGCGGGATCGGGCCTGGACA
ATTGGGCTACGATGGACTCCAAGGCTGGCCGTCCTCCCCCATTAGAAGCAATGGCGACCACCTGTTCGGG
TGTCAGTCCATGATCCTGGCACAGTACAGGCAGCAGGCGCTGTACTGTTTCCAGCGCCTGCTTA
